Addgene plasmid #1517: L2681
Purpose: (Empty Backbone)
Depositing lab: Andrew Fire. Depositing organization: Carnegie Institution for Science.
Backbone
  Vector backbone: Unknown
  Backbone size (bp): 8415
  Vector type: Worm Expression
Growth in bacteria
  Bacterial resistance: Ampicillin, 100 μg/mL
  Growth temperature: 37°C
  Growth strain: DH5alpha
  Copy number: Unknown
Gene/Insert
  Gene/Insert name: None
  Tag / fusion protein: hsp16-415', hsp16-25', IVSA, SV40NLS, gfpN, IVSR, gfpS65C, IVSS, IVST, gfpC, lacZN, IVSB, IVSD, IVSE, IVSF, IVSG, IVSH, ...
  Cloning method: Restriction Enzyme
Terms and licenses: Academic/Nonprofit Terms; Industry Terms: Not Available to Industry
Depositor comments: See Fire Lab Vector Kit Documentation 1997. Fire Lab Miniprep Number pPD99.16, Ligation number L2681.
How to cite: L2681 was a gift from Andrew Fire (Addgene plasmid # 1517 ; http://n2t.net/addgene:1517 ; RRID:Addgene_1517)
