[The description below was written by a language model from this plasmid's Addgene catalogue record and pLannotate feature annotations shown in this document.]
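Description:
L2681 (miniprep designation pPD99.16) is a Caenorhabditis elegans expression vector from a 1997 worm vector kit, deposited as an empty backbone of roughly 8.4 kb. The parental backbone is listed as unknown, but the annotated sequence shows a pUC/pBR322-type bacterial framework: a high-copy ColE1/pMB1 origin, an ampicillin resistance gene (β-lactamase) with its own promoter, remnants of rop, bom and lacI, and the lac promoter/operator region flanked by fragments of a pUC18/19 polylinker. It is propagated in E. coli under ampicillin selection.

The payload, as listed in the catalogue's component string, begins with 5' sequences from the hsp16-41 and hsp16-2 heat-shock genes, followed by a synthetic intron (IVSA), an SV40 nuclear localization signal, and a GFP coding region carrying the S65C mutation that is split into segments by further artificial introns. This is fused to an E. coli lacZ coding region that is likewise interrupted by multiple introns; the component list is truncated, so downstream elements are not fully stated. The feature table agrees with this layout. It shows a GFP-related open reading frame followed by several lacZ pieces, the gaps between them being consistent with the inserted introns. Short hits to trpS and aex-5 are probably incidental matches to linker or worm-derived 3' sequence, although the record does not identify them.

Together these parts suggest a heat-shock-inducible, nuclear-targeted GFP::β-galactosidase dual reporter, with the introns included to improve expression in worms. The record gives no explicit purpose beyond "empty backbone". Plausible uses are as an inducible reporter control or as a starting vector for restriction-enzyme cloning of sequences of interest.
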