Features (pLannotate 1.2.2; 17 found; start..end, strand, type, name):
     18..52      -  misc_feature   MCS (fragment): pUC18/19 multiple cloning site
    534..559     -  misc_feature   MCS (fragment): pUC18/19 multiple cloning site
    609..1484    +  CDS            vsfGFP-9 (fragment): vsfGFP-9 is a basic (constitutively fluorescent) green fluorescent protein published in 2015, derived from Aequorea victoria. It has low acid sensitivity.
   1479..1559    +  CDS            trpS (fragment): SYW_ECOLI - Experimental evidence at protein level: Swiss-Prot protein existence level 1. Catalyzes the attachment of tryptophan to tRNA(Trp). Amino acylates tRNA(Trp) with both L- and D-tryptophan, although D-tryptophan is a poor substrate (PubMed:10918062). From Escherichia coli (strain K12).
   1564..1696    +  CDS            lacZα (fragment): LacZα fragment of β-galactosidase; lacZ fragment
   1748..2082    +  CDS            lacZ (fragment): β-galactosidase; lacZ
   2129..5119    +  CDS            lacZ: BGAL_ECOLI - Experimental evidence at protein level: Swiss-Prot protein existence level 1. From Escherichia coli (strain K12).
   5672..5824    +  CDS            aex-5 (fragment): AEX5_CAEEL - Also known as kpc-3 From Caenorhabditis elegans.
   5952..5987    +  CDS            rop (fragment): Rop protein, which maintains plasmids at low copy number; rop
   6089..6188    +  misc_feature   bom (fragment): basis of mobility region from pBR322
   6286..6390    +  promoter       AmpR promoter: bla
   6391..7251    +  CDS            AmpR: β-lactamase; bla; confers resistance to ampicillin, carbenicillin, and related antibiotics
   7422..8010    +  rep_origin     ori: high-copy-number ColE1/pMB1/pBR322/pUC origin of replication
   8193..8285    +  CDS            lacI (fragment): lac repressor; lacI; The lac repressor binds to the lac operator to inhibit transcription in E. coli. This inhibition can be relieved by adding lactose or isopropyl-β-D-thiogalactopyranoside (IPTG).
   8298..8319    +  protein_bind   CAP binding site: CAP binding activates transcription in the presence of cAMP. E. coli catabolite activator protein
   8334..8364    +  promoter       lac promoter: promoter for the E. coli lac operon
   8372..8388    +  protein_bind   lac operator: The lac repressor binds to the lac operator to inhibit transcription in E. coli. This inhibition can be relieved by adding lactose or isopropyl-β-D-thiogalactopyranoside (IPTG). lac repressor encoded by lacI
>Addgene plasmid #1517 | L2681 | depositor full sequence | sequence record 127 | Author sequence
ATGACCATGATTACGCCAAGCTTGCATGCCTGCAGGTCGACTCTAGAGGATCAAGAGCATTTGAATCAGA
ATATGGAGAACGGAGCATGAGCATTTTCGAAGTTTTTTAGATGCACTAGAACAAAGCGTGTTGGCTTCCT
CTGAGCCCGCTTTCCTTATATACCCGCATTCTGCAGCCTTACAGAATGTTCTAGAAGGTCCTAGATGCAT
TCGTTTGAAAATACTCCCGGTGGGTGCAAAGAGACGCAGACGGAAAATGTATCTGGGTCTCTTTATTGTG
TACACTACTTTTCCATGTACCGAATGTGAGTCGCCCTCCTTTTGCAACAAGCAGCTCGAATGTTCTAGAA
AAAGGTGGAAAATAGTATAAATACCGTTGAAAATAAATACCGAACAACATTTGCTCTAATTGTGAAATTA
GAAATCTTCAAACTATAATCATCTCACTGGATCCCCGGGATTGGCCAAAGGACCCAAAGGTATGTTTCGA
ATGATACTAACATAACATAGAACATTTTCAGGAGGACCCTTGGCTAGAGGATCCCCGGGTACCGAGCTCA
GAAAAAATGACTGCTCCAAAGAAGAAGCGTAAGGTACCGGTAGAAAAAATGAGTAAAGGAGAAGAACTTT
TCACTGGAGTTGTCCCAATTCTTGTTGAATTAGATGGTGATGTTAATGGGCACAAATTTTCTGTCAGTGG
AGAGGGTGAAGGTGATGCAACATACGGAAAACTTACCCTTAAATTTATTTGCACTACTGGAAAACTACCT
GTTCCATGGGTAAGTTTAAACATATATATACTAACTAACCCTGATTATTTAAATTTTCAGCCAACACTTG
TCACTACTTTCTGTTATGGTGTTCAATGCTTCTCGAGATACCCAGATCATATGAAACGGCATGACTTTTT
CAAGAGTGCCATGCCCGAAGGTTATGTACAGGAAAGAACTATATTTTTCAAAGATGACGGGAACTACAAG
ACACGTAAGTTTAAACAGTTCGGTACTAACTAACCATACATATTTAAATTTTCAGGTGCTGAAGTCAAGT
TTGAAGGTGATACCCTTGTTAATAGAATCGAGTTAAAAGGTATTGATTTTAAAGAAGATGGAAACATTCT
TGGACACAAATTGGAATACAACTATAACTCACACAATGTATACATCATGGCAGACAAACAAAAGAATGGA
ATCAAAGTTGTAAGTTTAAACATGATTTTACTAACTAACTAATCTGATTTAAATTTTCAGAACTTCAAAA
TTAGACACAACATTGAAGATGGAAGCGTTCAACTAGCAGACCATTATCAACAAAATACTCCAATTGGCGA
TGGCCCTGTCCTTTTACCAGACAACCATTACCTGTCCACACAATCTGCCCTTTCGAAAGATCCCAACGAA
AAGAGAGACCACATGGTCCTTCTTGAGTTTGTAACAGCTGCTGGGATTACACATGGCATGGATGAACTAT
ACAAATGCCCGGTGGGTGAAGACCAGAAACAGCACCTCGAACTGAGCCGCGATATTGCCCAGCGTTTCAA
CGCGCTGTATGGCGAGATCGATCCCGTCGTTTTACAACGTCGTGACTGGGAAAACCCTGGCGTTACCCAA
CTTAATCGCCTTGCAGCACATCCCCCTTTCGCCAGCTGGCGTAATAGCGAAGAGGCCCGCACCGATCGCC
CTTCCCAACAGTTGCGAAGGTAAGTTTAAACAGATCCATACTAACTAACTTGTTCTGACATAATTTTCAG
CTTGAATGGCGAATGGCGCTTTGCCTGGTTTCCGGCACCAGAAGCGGTGCCGGAAAGCTGGCTGGAGTGC
GATCTTCCTGAGGCCGATACTGTCGTCGTCCCCTCAAACTGGCAGATGCACGGTTACGATGCGCCCATCT
ACACCAACGTGACCTATCCCATTACGGTCAATCCGCCGTTTGTTCCCACGGAGAATCCGACGGGTTGTTA
CTCGCTCACATTTAATGTTGATGAAAGCTGGCTACAGGAAGGCCAGACGCGAATTATTTTTGATGGCGTT
AACTCGGCGTTTCATCTGTGGTGCAACGGGCGCTGGGTCGGTTACGGCCAGGTAAGTTTAATTAAGTTGA
TACTAACTAACAAGATCTGATTAATTTTCAGGACAGTCGTTTGCCGTCTGAATTTGACCTGAGCGCATTT
TTACGCGCCGGAGAAAACCGCCTCGCGGTGATGGTGCTGCGCTGGAGTGACGGCAGTTATCTGGAAGATC
AGGATATGTGGCGGATGAGCGGCATTTTCCGTGACGTCTCGTTGCTGCATAAACCGACTACACAAATCAG
CGATTTCCATGTTGCCACTCGCTTTAATGATGATTTCTCCCGCGCTGTACTGGAGGCTGAAGTCCAGGTA
AGTTTAAACAGGATCTTACTAACTAACATGCTAACACTGAATTTTCAGATGTGCGGCGAGTTGCGTGACT
ACCTACGGGTAACAGTTTCTTTATGGCAGGGTGAAACGCAGGTCGCCAGCGGCACCGCGCCTTTCGGCGG
TGAAATTATCGATGAGCGTGGTGGTTATGCCGATCGCGTCACACTACGTCTGAACGTCGAAAACCCGAAA
CTGTGGAGCGCCGAAATCCCGAATCTCTATCGTGCGGTGGTTGAACTGCACACCGCCGACGGCACGCTGA
TTGAAGCAGAAGCCTGCGATGTCGGTTTCCGCGAGGTGCGGATTGAAAATGGTCTGCTGCTGCTGAACGG
CAAGCCGTTGCTGATTCGAGGCGTTAACCGTCACGAGCATCATCCTCTGCATGGTCAGGTCATGGATGAG
CAGACGATGGTGCAGGATGTAAGTTTAAACTATTCGTTACTAACTAACTTTAAACATTTAAATTTTCAGA
TCCTGCTGATGAAGCAGAACAACTTTAACGCCGTGCGCTGTTCGCATTATCCGAACCATCCGCTGTGGTA
CACGCTGTGCGACCGCTACGGCCTGTATGTGGTGGATGAAGCCAATATTGAAACCCACGGCATGGTGCCA
ATGAATCGTCTGACCGATGATCCGCGCTGGCTACCGGCGATGAGCGAACGCGTAACGCGAATGGTGCAGC
GCGATCGTAATCACCCGAGTGTGATCATCTGGTCGCTGGGGAATGGTAAGTTTAAACAGTTGAATACTAA
CTAACGGAGATCTTTGAAATTTTCAGAATCAGGCCACGGCGCTAATCACGACGCGCTGTATCGCTGGATC
AAATCTGTCGATCCTTCCCGCCCGGTGCAGTATGAAGGCGGCGGAGCCGACACCACGGCCACCGATATTA
TTTGCCCGATGTACGCGCGCGTGGATGAAGACCAGCCCTTCCCGGCTGTGCCGAAATGGTCCATCAAAAA
ATGGCTTTCGCTACCTGGAGAGACGCGCCCGCTGATTCTTTGCGAGGTAAGTTTAAACAGAACTCTACTA
ACTAACACATTAGATCCTAATTTTCAGTACGCTCACGCGATGGGCAACAGTCTTGGCGGTTTCGCTAAAT
ACTGGCAGGCGTTTCGTCAGTATCCCCGTTTACAGGGCGGCTTCGTCTGGGACTGGGTGGATCAGTCGCT
GATTAAATATGATGAAAACGGCAACCCGTGGTCGGCTTACGGCGGTGATTTTGGCGATACGCCGAACGAT
CGCCAGTTCTGTATGAACGGTCTGGTCTTTGCCGACCGCACGCCGCATCCAGCGTAAGTTTAAACAATAA
CCTACTAACTAACGTAGATAATTTAAATTTTCAGGCTGACGGAAGCAAAACACCAGCAGCAGTTTTTCCA
GTTCCGTTTATCCGGGCAAACCATCGAAGTGACCAGCGAATACCTGTTCCGTCATAGCGATAACGAGCTC
CTGCACTGGATGGTGGCGCTGGATGGTAAGCCGCTGGCAAGCGGTGAAGTGCCTCTGGATGTCGCTCCAC
AAGGTAAACAGTTGATTGAACTGCCTGAACTACCGCAGCCGGAGAGCGCCGGGCAACTCTGGCTCACAGT
ACGCGTAGTGCAACCGAACGCGACCGCATGGTCAGAAGCCGGGCACATCAGCGCATGGCAGCAGTGGAGG
TAAGTTTAAACAAGATCCTACTAACTAACTCTACATTGATGAATTTTCAGACTGGCGGAAAACCTCAGTG
TGACGCTCCCCGCCGCGTCCCACGCCATCCCGCATCTGACCACCAGCGAAATGGATTTTTGCATCGAGCT
GGGTAATAAGCGTTGGCAATTTAACCGCCAGTCAGGCTTTCTTTCACAGATGTGGATTGGCGATAAAAAA
CAACTGCTGACGCCGCTGCGCGATCAGTTCACCCGTGCACCGCTGGATAACGACATTGGCGTAAGTGAAG
CGACCCGCATTGACCCTAACGCCTGGGTCGGTAAGTTTAAACAAAGTTGTACTAACTAACGAAGATCTTG
ATAATTTTCAGAACGCTGGAAGGCGGCGGGCCATTACCAGGCCGAAGCAGCGTTGTTGCAGTGCACGGCA
GATACACTTGCTGATGCGGTGCTGATTACGACCGCTCACGCGTGGCAGCATCAGGGGAAAACCTTATTTA
TCAGCCGGAAAACCTACCGGATTGATGGTAGTGGTCAAATGGCGATTACCGTTGATGTTGAAGTGGCGAG
CGATACACCGCATCCGGCGCGGATTGGCCTGAACTGCCAGCTGGCGCAGGTAGCAGAGCGGGTAAACTGG
CTCGGATTAGGGCCGCAAGAAAACTATCCCGACCGCCTTACTGCCGCCTGTTTTGACCGCTGGGATCTGC
CATTGTCAGACATGTAGTAAGTTTAAACTTGATAGTACTAACTAACATGTTTCATTTAAATTTTCAGTAC
CCCGTACGTCTTCCCGAGCGAAAACGGTCTGCGCTGCGGGACGCGCGAATTGAATTATGGCCCACACCAG
TGGCGCGGCGACTTCCAGTTCAACATCAGCCGCTACAGTCAACAGCAACTGATGGAAACCAGCCATCGCC
ATCTGCTGCACGCGGAAGAAGGCACATGGCTGAATATCGACGGTTTCCATATGGGGATTGGTGGCGACGA
CTCCTGGAGCCCGTCAGTATCGGCGGAATTCCAACTGAGCGCCGGTCGCTACCATTACCAACTTGTCTGG
TGTCAAAAATAATAGGGGCCGCTGTCATCAGAGTAAGTTTAAACTGAGTTCTACTAACTAACGAGTAATA
TTTAAATTTTCAGCATCTCGCGCCCGTGCCTCTGACTTCTAAGTCCAATTACTCTTCAACATCCCTACAT
GCTCTTTCTCCCTGTGCTCCCACCCCCTATTTTTGTTATTATCAAAAAACTTCTCTTAATTTCTTTGTTT
TTTAGCTTCTTTTAAGTCACCTCTAACAATGAAATTGTGTAGATTCAAAAATAGAATTAATTCGTAATAA
AAAGTCGAAAAAAATTGTGCTCCCTCCCCCCATTAATAATAATTCTATCCCAAAATCTACACAATGTTCT
GTGTACACTTCTTATGTTTTTTACTTCTGATAAATTTTTTTGAAACATCATAGAAAAAACCGCACACAAA
ATACCTTATCATATGTTACGTTTCAGTTTATGACCGCAATTTTTATTTCTTCGCACGTCTGGGCCTCTCA
TGACGTCAAATCATGCTCATCGTGAAAAAGTTTTGGAGTATTTTTGGAATTTTTCAATCAAGTGAAAGTT
TATGAAATTAATTTTCCTGCTTTTGCTTTTTGGGGTTTCCCCTATTGTTTGTCAAGATTTCGAGGACGGC
GTTTTTCTTGCTAAAATCACAAGTATTGATGAGCACGATGCAAGAAAGATCGGAAGAAGGTTTGGGTTTG
AGGCTCAGTGGAAGGTGAGTAGAAGTTGATAATTTGAAAGTGGAGTAGTGTCTATGGGGTTTTTGCCTTA
AATGACAGAATACATTCCCAATATACCAAACATAACTGTTTCCTACTAGTCGGCCGTACGGGCCCTTTCG
TCTCGCGCGTTTCGGTGATGACGGTGAAAACCTCTGACACATGCAGCTCCCGGAGACGGTCACAGCTTGT
CTGTAAGCGGATGCCGGGAGCAGACAAGCCCGTCAGGGCGCGTCAGCGGGTGTTGGCGGGTGTCGGGGCT
GGCTTAACTATGCGGCATCAGAGCAGATTGTACTGAGAGTGCACCATATGCGGTGTGAAATACCGCACAG
ATGCGTAAGGAGAAAATACCGCATCAGGCGGCCTTAAGGGCCTCGTGATACGCCTATTTTTATAGGTTAA
TGTCATGATAATAATGGTTTCTTAGACGTCAGGTGGCACTTTTCGGGGAAATGTGCGCGGAACCCCTATT
TGTTTATTTTTCTAAATACATTCAAATATGTATCCGCTCATGAGACAATAACCCTGATAAATGCTTCAAT
AATATTGAAAAAGGAAGAGTATGAGTATTCAACATTTCCGTGTCGCCCTTATTCCCTTTTTTGCGGCATT
TTGCCTTCCTGTTTTTGCTCACCCAGAAACGCTGGTGAAAGTAAAAGATGCTGAAGATCAGTTGGGTGCA
CGAGTGGGTTACATCGAACTGGATCTCAACAGCGGTAAGATCCTTGAGAGTTTTCGCCCCGAAGAACGTT
TTCCAATGATGAGCACTTTTAAAGTTCTGCTATGTGGCGCGGTATTATCCCGTATTGACGCCGGGCAAGA
GCAACTCGGTCGCCGCATACACTATTCTCAGAATGACTTGGTTGAGTACTCACCAGTCACAGAAAAGCAT
CTTACGGATGGCATGACAGTAAGAGAATTATGCAGTGCTGCCATAACCATGAGTGATAACACTGCGGCCA
ACTTACTTCTGACAACGATCGGAGGACCGAAGGAGCTAACCGCTTTTTTGCACAACATGGGGGATCATGT
AACTCGCCTTGATCGTTGGGAACCGGAGCTGAATGAAGCCATACCAAACGACGAGCGTGACACCACGATG
CCTGTAGCAATGGCAACAACGTTGCGCAAACTATTAACTGGCGAACTACTTACTCTAGCTTCCCGGCAAC
AATTAATAGACTGGATGGAGGCGGATAAAGTTGCAGGACCACTTCTGCGCTCGGCCCTTCCGGCTGGCTG
GTTTATTGCTGATAAATCTGGAGCCGGTGAGCGTGGGTCTCGCGGTATCATTGCAGCACTGGGGCCAGAT
GGTAAGCCCTCCCGTATCGTAGTTATCTACACGACGGGGAGTCAGGCAACTATGGATGAACGAAATAGAC
AGATCGCTGAGATAGGTGCCTCACTGATTAAGCATTGGTAACTGTCAGACCAAGTTTACTCATATATACT
TTAGATTGATTTAAAACTTCATTTTTAATTTAAAAGGATCTAGGTGAAGATCCTTTTTGATAATCTCATG
ACCAAAATCCCTTAACGTGAGTTTTCGTTCCACTGAGCGTCAGACCCCGTAGAAAAGATCAAAGGATCTT
CTTGAGATCCTTTTTTTCTGCGCGTAATCTGCTGCTTGCAAACAAAAAAACCACCGCTACCAGCGGTGGT
TTGTTTGCCGGATCAAGAGCTACCAACTCTTTTTCCGAAGGTAACTGGCTTCAGCAGAGCGCAGATACCA
AATACTGTCCTTCTAGTGTAGCCGTAGTTAGGCCACCACTTCAAGAACTCTGTAGCACCGCCTACATACC
TCGCTCTGCTAATCCTGTTACCAGTGGCTGCTGCCAGTGGCGATAAGTCGTGTCTTACCGGGTTGGACTC
AAGACGATAGTTACCGGATAAGGCGCAGCGGTCGGGCTGAACGGGGGGTTCGTGCACACAGCCCAGCTTG
GAGCGAACGACCTACACCGAACTGAGATACCTACAGCGTGAGCATTGAGAAAGCGCCACGCTTCCCGAAG
GGAGAAAGGCGGACAGGTATCCGGTAAGCGGCAGGGTCGGAACAGGAGAGCGCACGAGGGAGCTTCCAGG
GGGAAACGCCTGGTATCTTTATAGTCCTGTCGGGTTTCGCCACCTCTGACTTGAGCGTCGATTTTTGTGA
TGCTCGTCAGGGGGGCGGAGCCTATGGAAAAACGCCAGCAACGCGGCCTTTTTACGGTTCCTGGCCTTTT
GCTGGCCTTTTGCTCACATGTTCTTTCCTGCGTTATCCCCTGATTCTGTGGATAACCGTATTACCGCCTT
TGAGTGAGCTGATACCGCTCGCCGCAGCCGAACGACCGAGCGCAGCGAGTCAGTGAGCGAGGAAGCGGAA
GAGCGCCCAATACGCAAACCGCCTCTCCCCGCGCGTTGGCCGATTCATTAATGCAGCTGGCACGACAGGT
TTCCCGACTGGAAAGCGGGCAGTGAGCGCAACGCAATTAATGTGAGTTAGCTCACTCATTAGGCACCCCA
GGCTTTACACTTTATGCTTCCGGCTCGTATGTTGTGTGGAATTGTGAGCGGATAACAATTTCACACAGGA
AACAGCT
