>Addgene plasmid #1517 | L2681 | addgene partial sequence | sequence record 16657 | 1517_m13reverse
GNGCTGCGGTCGACTCTAGAGGATCAAGAGCATTTGAATCAGAATATGGAGAACGGAGCATGANCNTTTT
CGAAGTTTTTTAGATGCACTAGAACAAAGCGTGTTGNCTTCCTCTGAGCCCGCTTTCCTTATATACCCGC
ATTCTGCAGCCTTACAGAATGTTCTAGAAGGTCCTAGATGCATTCGTTTGAAAATACTCCCGGTGGGTGC
AAAGAGACGCAGACGGAAAATGTATCTGGGTCTCTTTATTGTGTACACTACTTTTCCATGTACCGAATGT
GAGTCGCCCTCCTTTTGCAACAAGCAGCTCGAATGTTCTAGAAAAAGGTGGAAAATAGTATAAATACCGT
TGAAAATAAATACCGAACAACATTTGCTCTAATTGTGAAATTAGAAATCTTCAACTATAATCATCTCACT
GGATCCCCGGGATTGGCCAAAGGACCCAAAGGTATGTTTCGAATGATACTAACATAACATAGAACATTTT
CAGGAGGACCCTTGGCTAGAGGATCCCCGGGTACCGAGCTCAGAAAAAATGACTGCTCCAAAGAAGAAGC
GTAAGGTACCGGTAGAAAAAATGAGTAAAGGAGAAGAACTTTTCACTGGAGTTGTCCCAATTCTTGTTGA
ATTAGATGGTGATGTTAATGGGCACAAATTTTCTGTCAGTGGAGAGGGTGAAGGTGATGCAACATACGGA
AAACTTACCCTTAAATTTATTTGCACTACTGGAAAACTACCTGTTCCATGGGTAAGTTTAAACATATATA
TACTAACTAACCCTGATTATTTAAATTTTCAGCCAACACTTGTCACTACTTTCTGTTATGGTGTTCAATG
CTTCTCGAGATACCCAGATCATATGAAACGGCATGACTTTTTCAAGAGTGCCATGCCCGAAGGTTATGTA
CAGGAAAGAACTATATTTTTCAAAGATGACGGGAACTACAAGACACGTAGTTTAAACAGTTCGGTACTAA
CTAACCATACATATTTAATTTTCAGGTGCTGAAGTCANGTTTGAAGGTGATACCCTTGTTAATAGAATCG
AGTTAAANGNATGGATTTTAAAGAAAAGGGAACATTCTTGGGACNCAATTGGAATACACCTNNACTCCNC
NATGNTTACCTCTGGGCGANAACNAAANAAGGAATCAAGTGGAAGTTTAACCNGATTTCCAACCACAACC
GGATTAATTNCCANCTCNAATAACCNCNTGGAAAGGANNTNCCTGCNACNTTTCNNAATNCCTTGGGNGG
CCGTCTTNCAAANATNCGGNCCNATTGCNTTAAANCCAAAAAAACCNGNCTTNNNTNACCGGGGAACCNG
GGGNAANAAANGCGGGG
